>Addgene plasmid #107743 | pBAD-Ag43 | addgene full sequence | sequence record 209346 | Addgene NGS Result
TTATGACAACTTGACGGCTACATCATTCACTTTTTCTTCACAACCGGCACGGAACTCGCTCGGGCTGGCC
CCGGTGCATTTTTTAAATACCCGCGAGAAATAGAGTTGATCGTCAAAACCAACATTGCGACCGACGGTGG
CGATAGGCATCCGGGTGGTGCTCAAAAGCAGCTTCGCCTGGCTGATACGTTGGTCCTCGCGCCAGCTTAA
GACGCTAATCCCTAACTGCTGGCGGAAAAGATGTGACAGACGCGACGGCGACAAGCAAACATGCTGTGCG
ACGCTGGCGATATCAAAATTGCTGTCTGCCAGGTGATCGCTGATGTACTGACAAGCCTCGCGTACCCGAT
TATCCATCGGTGGATGGAGCGACTCGTTAATCGCTTCCATGCGCCGCAGTAACAATTGCTCAAGCAGATT
TATCGCCAGCAGCTCCGAATAGCGCCCTTCCCCTTGCCCGGCGTTAATGATTTGCCCAAACAGGTCGCTG
AAATGCGGCTGGTGCGCTTCATCCGGGCGAAAGAACCCCGTATTGGCAAATATTGACGGCCAGTTAAGCC
ATTCATGCCAGTAGGCGCGCGGACGAAAGTAAACCCACTGGTGATACCATTCGCGAGCCTCCGGATGACG
ACCGTAGTGATGAATCTCTCCTGGCGGGAACAGCAAAATATCACCCGGTCGGCAAACAAATTCTCGTCCC
TGATTTTTCACCACCCCCTGACCGCGAATGGTGAGATTGAGAATATAACCTTTCATTCCCAGCGGTCGGT
CGATAAAAAAATCGAGATAACCGTTGGCCTCAATCGGCGTTAAACCCGCCACCAGATGGGCATTAAACGA
GTATCCCGGCAGCAGGGGATCATTTTGCGCTTCAGCCATACTTTTCATACTCCCGCCATTCAGAGAAGAA
ACCAATTGTCCATATTGCATCAGACATTGCCGTCACTGCGTCTTTTACTGGCTCTTCTCGCTAACCAAAC
CGGTAACCCCGCTTATTAAAAGCATTCTGTAACAAAGCGGGACCAAAGCCATGACAAAAACGCGTAACAA
AAGTGTCTATAATCACGGCAGAAAAGTCCACATTGATTATTTGCACGGCGTCACACTTTGCTATGCCATA
GCATTTTTATCCATAAGATTAGCGGATCCTACCTGACGCTTTTTATCGCAACTCTCTACTGTTTCTCCAT
ACCCGTTTTTTTGGGCTAGCTACTAGAGAAAGAGGAGAAATACTAGAATGAAACGACATCTGAATACCTG
CTACAGGCTGGTATGGAATCACATGACGGGCGCTTTCGTGGTTGCCTCCGAACTGGCCCGCGCACGGGGT
AAACGTGGCGGTGTGGCGGTTGCACTGTCTCTTGCCGCAGTCACGTCACTCCCGGTGCTGGCTGCTGACA
TCGTTGTGCACCCGGGAGAAACCGTGAACGGCGGAACACTGGCAAATCATGACAACCAGATTGTCTTCGG
TACGACCAACGGAATGACCATCAGTACCGGGCTGGAGTATGGGCCGGATAACGAGGCCAATACCGGCGGG
CAATGGGTACAGGATGGCGGAACAGCCAACAAAACGACTGTCACCAGTGGTGGTCTTCAGAGAGTGAACC
CCGGTGGAAGTGTCTCAGACACGGTTATCAGTGCCGGAGGCGGACAGAGCCTTCAGGGACGGGCTGTGAA
CACCACGCTGAATGGTGGCGAACAGTGGATGCATGAGGGGGCGATAGCCACAGGAACCGTCATTAATGAT
AAGGGCTGGCAGGTCGTCAAGCCCGGTACAGTGGCAACGGATACCGTTGTTAATACCGGGGCGGAAGGGG
GACCGGATGCAGAAAACGGTGATACCGGGCAGTTTGTTCGCGGGGATGCCGTACGCACAACCATCAATAA
AAACGGTCGCCAGATTGTGAGAGCTGAAGGAACGGCAAATACCACTGTGGTTTATGCCGGCGGCGACCAG
ACTGTACATGGTCACGCACTGGATACCACGCTGAATGGGGGATACCAGTATGTGCACAACGGCGGTACAG
CGTCTGACACTGTTGTGAACAGTGACGGCTGGCAGATTGTCAAAAACGGGGGTGTGGCCGGGAATACCAC
CGTTAATCAGAAGGGCAGACTGCAAGTGGACGCCGGTGGTACAGCCACGAATGTCACCCTGAAGCAGGGC
GGCGCACTGGTTACCAGTACGGCTGCAACCGTTACCGGCATAAACCGCCTGGGAGCATTCTCTGTTGTGG
AGGGTAAAGCTGATAATGTCGTACTGGAAAATGGCGGACGCCTGGATGTGCTGACCGGACACACAGCCAC
TAATACCCGCGTGGATGATGGCGGAACGCTGGATGTCCGCAACGGTGGCACCGCCACCACCGTATCCATG
GGAAATGGCGGTGTACTGCTGGCCGATTCCGGTGCCGCTGTCAGTGGTACCCGGAGCGACGGAAAGGCAT
TCAGTATCGGAGGCGGTCAGGCGGATGCCCTGATGCTGGAAAAAGGCAGTTCATTCACGCTGAACGCCGG
TGATACGGCCACGGATACCACGGTAAATGGCGGACTGTTCACCGCCAGGGGCGGCACACTGGCGGGCACC
ACCACGCTGAATAACGGCGCCATACTTACCCTTTCCGGGAAGACGGTGAACAACGATACCCTGACCATCC
GTGAAGGCGATGCACTCCTGCAAGGAGGCTCTCTCACCGGTAACGGCAGCGTGGAAAAATCAGGAAGTGG
CACACTCACTGTCAGCAACACCACACTCACCCAGAAAGCCGTCAACCTGAATGAAGGCACGCTGACGCTG
AACGACAGTACCGTCACCACGGATGTCATTGCTCAGCGCGGTACAGCCCTGAAGCTGACCGGCAGCACTG
TGCTGAACGGTGCCATTGACCCCACGAATGTCACTCTCGCCTCCGGTGCCACCTGGAATATCCCCGATAA
CGCCACGGTGCAGTCGGTGGTGGATGACCTCAGCCATGCCGGACAGATTCATTTCACCTCCACCCGCACA
GGGAAGTTCGTACCGGCAACCCTGAAAGTGAAAAACCTGAACGGACAGAATGGCACCATCAGCCTGCGTG
TACGCCCGGATATGGCACAGAACAATGCTGACAGACTGGTCATTGACGGCGGCAGGGCAACCGGAAAAAC
CATCCTGAACCTGGTGAACGCCGGCAACAGTGCGTCGGGGCTGGCGACCAGCGGTAAGGGTATTCAGGTG
GTGGAAGCCATTAACGGTGCCACCACGGAGGAAGGGGCCTTTGTCCAGGGGAACAGGCTGCAAGCCGGTG
CCTTTAACTACTCCCTCAACCGGGACAGTGATGAGAGCTGGTATCTGCGCAGTGAAAATGCTTATCGTGC
AGAAGTCCCCCTGTATGCCTCCATGCTGACACAGGCAATGGACTATGACCGGATTGTGGCAGGCTCCCGC
AGCCATCAGACCGGTGTAAATGGTGAAAACAACAGCGTCCGTCTCAGCATTCAGGGCGGTCATCTCGGTC
ACGATAACAATGGCGGTATTGCCCGTGGGGCCACGCCGGAAAGCAGCGGCAGCTATGGATTCGTCCGTCT
GGAGGGTGACCTGATGAGAACAGAGGTTGCCGGTATGTCTGTGACCGCGGGGGTATATGGTGCTGCTGGC
CATTCTTCCGTTGATGTTAAGGATGATGACGGCTCCCGTGCCGGCACGGTCCGGGATGATGCCGGCAGCC
TGGGCGGATACCTGAATCTGGTACACACGTCCTCCGGCCTGTGGGCTGACATTGTGGCACAGGGAACCCG
CCACAGCATGAAAGCGTCATCGGACAATAACGACTTCCGCGCCCGGGGCTGGGGCTGGCTGGGCTCACTG
GAAACCGGTCTGCCCTTCAGTATCACTGACAACCTGATGCTGGAGCCACAACTGCAATATACCTGGCAGG
GACTTTCCCTGGATGACGGTAAGGACAACGCCGGTTATGTGAAGTTCGGGCATGGCAGTGCACAACATGT
GCGTGCCGGTTTCCGTCTGGGCAGCCACAACGATATGACCTTTGGCGAAGGCACCTCATCCCGTGCCCCC
CTGCGTGACAGTGCAAAACACAGTGTGAGTGAATTACCGGTGAACTGGTGGGTACAGCCTTCTGTTATCC
GCACCTTCAGCTCCCGGGGAGATATGCGTGTGGGGACTTCCACTGCAAGCAGCGGGATGACGTTCTCTCC
CTCACAGAATGGCACATCACTGGACCTGCAAGCCGGACTGGAAGCCCGTGTCCGGGAAAATATCACCCTG
GGCGTTCAGGCCGGTTATGCCCACAGCGTCAGCGGCAGCAGCGCTGAAGGGTATAACGGTCAGGCCACAC
TGAATGTGACCTTCTGATACTAGAGCCAGGCATCAAATAAAACGAAAGGCTCAGTCGAAAGACTGGGCCT
TTCGTTTTATCTGTTGTTTGTCGGTGAACGCTCTCTACTAGAGTCACACTGGCTCACCTTCGGGTGGGCC
TTTCTGCGTTTATATACTAGTAGCGGCCGCTGCAGTCCGGCAAAAAAGGGCAAGGTGTCACCACCCTGCC
CTTTTTCTTTAAAACCGAAAAGATTACTTCGCGTTATGCAGGCTTCCTCGCTCACTGACTCGCTGCGCTC
GGTCGTTCGGCTGCGGCGAGCGGTATCAGCTCACTCAAAGGCGGTAATCTCGAGGTTACATTGTCGATCT
GTTCATGGTGAACAGCTTTGAATGCACCAAAAACTCGTAAAAGCTCTGATGTATCTATCTTTTTTACACC
GTTTTCATCTGTGCATATGGACAGTTTTCCCTTTGATATGTAACGGTGAACAGTTGTTCTACTTTTGTTT
GTTAGTCTTGATGCTTCACTGATAGATACAAGAGCCATAAGAACCTCAGATCCTTCCGTATTTAGCCAGT
ATGTTCTCTAGTGTGGTTCGTTGTTTTTGCGTGAGCCATGAGAACGAACCATTGAGATCATACTTACTTT
GCATGTCACTCAAAAATTTTGCCTCAAAACTGGTGAGCTGAATTTTTGCAGTTAAAGCATCGTGTAGTGT
TTTTCTTAGTCCGTTATGTAGGTAGGAATCTGATGTAATGGTTGTTGGTATTTTGTCACCATTCATTTTT
ATCTGGTTGTTCTCAAGTTCGGTTACGAGATCCATTTGTCTATCTAGTTCAACTTGGAAAATCAACGTAT
CAGTCGGGCGGCCTCGCTTATCAACCACCAATTTCATATTGCTGTAAGTGTTTAAATCTTTACTTATTGG
TTTCAAAACCCATTGGTTAAGCCTTTTAAACTCATGGTAGTTATTTTCAAGCATTAACATGAACTTAAAT
TCATCAAGGCTAATCTCTATATTTGCCTTGTGAGTTTTCTTTTGTGTTAGTTCTTTTAATAACCACTCAT
AAATCCTCATAGAGTATTTGTTTTCAAAAGACTTAACATGTTCCAGATTATATTTTATGAATTTTTTTAA
CTGGAAAAGATAAGGCAATATCTCTTCACTAAAAACTAATTCTAATTTTTCGCTTGAGAACTTGGCATAG
TTTGTCCACTGGAAAATCTCAAAGCCTTTAACCAAAGGATTCCTGATTTCCACAGTTCTCGTCATCAGCT
CTCTGGTTGCTTTAGCTAATACACCATAAGCATTTTCCCTACTGATGTTCATCATCTGAGCGTATTGGTT
ATAAGTGAACGATACCGTCCGTTCTTTCCTTGTAGGGTTTTCAATCGTGGGGTTGAGTAGTGCCACACAG
CATAAAATTAGCTTGGTTTCATGCTCCGTTAAGTCATAGCGACTAATCGCTAGTTCATTTGCTTTGAAAA
CAACTAATTCAGACATACATCTCAATTGGTCTAGGTGATTTTAATCACTATACCAATTGAGATGGGCTAG
TCAATGATAATTACATGTCCTTTTCCTTTGAGTTGTGGGTATCTGTAAATTCTGCTAGACCTTTGCTGGA
AAACTTGTAAATTCTGCTAGACCCTCTGTAAATTCCGCTAGACCTTTGTGTGTTTTTTTTGTTTATATTC
AAGTGGTTATAATTTATAGAATAAAGAAAGAATAAAAAAAGATAAAAAGAATAGATCCCAGCCCTGTGTA
TAACTCACTACTTTAGTCAGTTCCGCAGTATTACAAAAGGATGTCGCAAACGCTGTTTGCTCCTCTACAA
AACAGACCTTAAAACCCTAAAGGCTTAAGTAGCACCCTCGCAAGCTCGGGCAAATCGCTGAATATTCCTT
TTGTCTCCGACCATCAGGCACCTGAGTCGCTGTCTTTTTCGTGACATTCAGTTCGCTGCGCTCACGGCTC
TGGCAGTGAATGGGGGTAAATGGCACTACAGGCGCCTTTTATGGATTCATGCAAGGAAACTACCCATAAT
ACAAGAAAAGCCCGTCACGGGCTTCTCAGGGCGTTTTATGGCGGGTCTGCTATGTGGTGCTATCTGACTT
TTTGCTGTTCAGCAGTTCCTGCCCTCTGATTTTCCAGTCTGACCACTTCGGATTATCCCGTGACAGGTCA
TTCAGACTGGCTAATGCACCCAGTAAGGCAGCGGTATCATCAACAGGCTTACCCGTCTTACTGTCCCTAG
TGCTTGGATTCTCACCAATAAAAAACGCCCGGCGGCAACCGAGCGTTCTGAACAAATCCAGATGGAGTTC
TGAGGTCATTACTGGATCTATCAACAGGAGTCCAAGCGAGCTCGTAAACTTGGTCTGACAGTTACCAATG
CTTAATCAGTGAGGCACCTATCTCAGCGATCTGTCTATTTCGTTCATCCATAGTTGCCTGACTCCCCGTC
GTGTAGATAACTACGATACGGGAGGGCTTACCATCTGGCCCCAGTGCTGCAATGATACCGCGAGACCCAC
GCTCACCGGCTCCAGATTTATCAGCAATAAACCAGCCAGCCGGAAGGGCCGAGCGCAGAAGTGGTCCTGC
AACTTTATCCGCCTCCATCCAGTCTATTAATTGTTGCCGGGAAGCTAGAGTAAGTAGTTCGCCAGTTAAT
AGTTTGCGCAACGTTGTTGCCATTGCTACAGGCATCGTGGTGTCACGCTCGTCGTTTGGTATGGCTTCAT
TCAGCTCCGGTTCCCAACGATCAAGGCGAGTTACATGATCCCCCATGTTGTGCAAAAAAGCGGTTAGCTC
CTTCGGTCCTCCGATCGTTGTCAGAAGTAAGTTGGCCGCAGTGTTATCACTCATGGTTATGGCAGCACTG
CATAATTCTCTTACTGTCATGCCATCCGTAAGATGCTTTTCTGTGACTGGTGAGTACTCAACCAAGTCAT
TCTGAGAATAGTGTATGCGGCGACCGAGTTGCTCTTGCCCGGCGTCAATACGGGATAATACCGCGCCACA
TAGCAGAACTTTAAAAGTGCTCATCATTGGAAAACGTTCTTCGGGGCGAAAACTCTCAAGGATCTTACCG
CTGTTGAGATCCAGTTCGATGTAACCCACTCGTGCACCCAACTGATCTTCAGCATCTTTTACTTTCACCA
GCGTTTCTGGGTGAGCAAAAACAGGAAGGCAAAATGCCGCAAAAAAGGGAATAAGGGCGACACGGAAATG
TTGAATACTCATACTCTTCCTTTTTCAATATTATTGAAGCATTTATCAGGGTTATTGTCTCATGAGCGGA
TACATATTTGAATGTATTTAGAAAAATAAACAAATAGGGGTTCCGCGCACATTTCCCATGGTGCCACCTG
ACGTCTAAGAAACCATTATTATCATGACATTAACCTATAAAAATAGGCGTATCACGAGGCAGAATTTCAG
ATAAAAAAAATCCTTAGCTTTCGCTAAGGATGATTTCTGGAATTCGCGGCCGCTTCTAGAG
Features (pLannotate 1.2.2; 14 found; start..end, strand, type, name):
      1..879     -  CDS            araC: L-arabinose regulatory protein; araC
    906..1190    +  promoter       araBAD promoter: araBAD; promoter of the L-arabinose operon of E. coli; the araC regulatory gene is transcribed in the opposite direction (Guzman et al., 1995)
   1238..4354    +  CDS            flu: AG43_ECOLI - Also known as yeeQ, yzzX. Experimental evidence at protein level: Swiss-Prot protein existence level 1. Controls colony form variation and autoaggregation. May function as an adhesin. From Escherichia coli (strain K12).
   4374..4445    +  terminator     rrnB T1 terminator: transcription terminator T1 from the E. coli rrnB gene
   4461..4488    +  terminator     T7Te terminator: phage T7 early transcription terminator
   4495..4515    +  misc_feature   BioBrick suffix: universal suffix for all parts
   4516..4573    +  terminator     his operon terminator: This putative transcriptin terminator from the E. coli his operon has a 2-bp deletion introduced during synthesis. Its efficiency has not been determined.
   4876..5826    -  CDS            Rep101: RepA protein needed for replication with the pSC101 origin; rep101
   5874..6096    -  rep_origin     pSC101 ori: low-copy replication origin that requires the Rep101 protein
   6588..6682    -  terminator     lambda t0 terminator: transcription terminator from phage lambda
   6712..7572    -  CDS            AmpR: β-lactamase; bla; confers resistance to ampicillin, carbenicillin, and related antibiotics
   7573..7677    -  promoter       AmpR promoter: bla
   7764..7807    -  terminator     bacterial terminator: putative bacterial transcription terminator
   7810..7831    +  misc_feature   BioBrick prefix: BioBrick prefix for parts that do not start with "ATG"
