[The description below was written by a language model from this plasmid's Addgene catalogue record and pLannotate feature annotations shown in this document.]
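Description:
pBAD-Ag43 is a low-copy bacterial expression plasmid of about 7.8 kb, built on the iGEM BioBrick backbone pSB4A3 carrying the BBa_I0500 arabinose-inducible regulatory part. It replicates in E. coli through the pSC101 origin together with its required Rep101 (RepA) initiator protein, which accounts for the low copy number. It is selected with ampicillin via a β-lactamase gene driven by its own bla promoter. BioBrick prefix and suffix sequences flank the cargo, and several terminators (lambda t0, a his operon terminator and a putative bacterial terminator) insulate the backbone from the cloning region.

The payload is the E. coli K-12 gene flu, encoding Antigen 43 (Ag43), a protein associated with autoaggregation and colony form variation that is thought to act as an adhesin. It sits downstream of the araBAD promoter, with the araC regulator gene transcribed divergently, so that Ag43 expression depends on L-arabinose. The coding region is followed by the rrnB T1 and T7Te terminators. According to the record, the insert was derived in part from an existing BioBrick part. All PstI sites were removed with silent mutations, and a ribosome binding site and terminator were added. It was cloned by restriction digestion in a way that destroyed the 5′ XbaI site and kept the 3′ PstI site. The depositor notes a G981S substitution relative to the NCBI reference protein and states that the plasmid still functions as published. The associated work concerns cell patterning and biofilm formation through controlled adhesin expression, and this construct provides chemically inducible Ag43 expression in that context.
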