Addgene plasmid #107743: pBAD-Ag43
Purpose: Expresses Ag43 under the control of an L-arabinose transcriptional regulator
Depositing lab: Ingmar Riedel-Kruse. Depositing organization: Stanford University. Publication: Biofilm Lithography enables high-resolution cell patterning via optogenetic adhesin expression. Jin X, Riedel-Kruse IH. Proc Natl Acad Sci U S A. 2018 Apr 3;115(14):3698-3703. doi: 10.1073/pnas.1720676115. Epub 2018 Mar 19. PubMed 29555779.
Backbone
  Vector backbone: BBa_I0500-pSB4A3
  Backbone manufacturer: iGEM BioBricks
  Backbone size w/o insert (bp): 4549
  Total vector size (bp): 7833
  Vector type: Bacterial Expression
Growth in bacteria
  Bacterial resistance: Ampicillin, 100 μg/mL
  Growth temperature: 37°C
  Growth strain: DH5alpha
  Copy number: Low Copy
Gene/Insert
  Gene/Insert name: Ag43 (alt name: flu)
  Insert size (bp): 3284
  Mutation: removed all pstI cut sites with silent mutations, added RBS and terminator
  Entrez Gene: flu (a.k.a. b2000, ECK1993, agn, agn43, yeeQ, yzzX)
  Promoter: pBAD
  Cloning method: Restriction Enzyme; 5′ cloning site XbaI (destroyed during cloning); 3′ cloning site PstI (not destroyed)
  Sequencing primers: 5′ attaccgcctttgagtgagc; 3′ GCGGTCGGTCGATAAAAAAATCG
Resource information
  A portion of this plasmid was derived from a plasmid made by: iGEM BioBricks BBa_K346007
Terms and licenses: Academic/Nonprofit Terms; Industry Terms: Not Available to Industry
Depositor comments: Ag43 contains a G981S variant compared to the NCBI reference (WP_000820410.1); plasmid functions as described in the associated publication.
How to cite: pBAD-Ag43 was a gift from Ingmar Riedel-Kruse (Addgene plasmid # 107743 ; http://n2t.net/addgene:107743 ; RRID:Addgene_107743)
